>Addgene plasmid #211696 | pCF827-sgCIDE-1_U6-sgRNA-EFS-Cas9-P2A-mNeonGreen | addgene full sequence | sequence record 421521 | Addgene NGS Result
GTCGACGGATCGGGAGATCTCCCGATCCCCTATGGTGCACTCTCAGTACAATCTGCTCTGATGCCGCATA
GTTAAGCCAGTATCTGCTCCCTGCTTGTGTGTTGGAGGTCGCTGAGTAGTGCGCGAGCAAAATTTAAGCT
ACAACAAGGCAAGGCTTGACCGACAATTGCATGAAGAATCTGCTTAGGGTTAGGCGTTTTGCGCTGCTTC
GCGATGTACGGGCCAGATATTGACATTGATTATTGACTAGTTATTAATAGTAATCAATTACGGGGTCATT
AGTTCATAGCCCATATATGGAGTTCCGCGTTACATAACTTACGGTAAATGGCCCGCCTGGCTGACCGCCC
AACGACCCCCGCCCATTGACGTCAATAATGACGTATGTTCCCATAGTAACGCCAATAGGGACTTTCCATT
GACGTCAATGGGTGGAGTATTTACGGTAAACTGCCCACTTGGCAGTACATCAAGTGTATCATATGCCAAG
TACGCCCCCTATTGACGTCAATGACGGTAAATGGCCCGCCTGGCATTATGCCCAGTACATGACCTTATGG
GACTTTCCTACTTGGCAGTACATCTACGTATTAGTCATCGCTATTACCATGGTGATGCGGTTTTGGCAGT
ACATCAATGGGCGTGGATAGCGGTTTGACTCACGGGGATTTCCAAGTCTCCACCCCATTGACGTCAATGG
GAGTTTGTTTTGGCACCAAAATCAACGGGACTTTCCAAAATGTCGTAACAACTCCGCCCCATTGACGCAA
ATGGGCGGTAGGCGTGTACGGTGGGAGGTCTATATAAGCAGCGCGTTTTGCCTGTACTGGGTCTCTCTGG
TTAGACCAGATCTGAGCCTGGGAGCTCTCTGGCTAACTAGGGAACCCACTGCTTAAGCCTCAATAAAGCT
TGCCTTGAGTGCTTCAAGTAGTGTGTGCCCGTCTGTTGTGTGACTCTGGTAACTAGAGATCCCTCAGACC
CTTTTAGTCAGTGTGGAAAATCTCTAGCAGTGGCGCCCGAACAGGGACTTGAAAGCGAAAGGGAAACCAG
AGGAGCTCTCTCGACGCAGGACTCGGCTTGCTGAAGCGCGCACGGCAAGAGGCGAGGGGCGGCGACTGGT
GAGTACGCCAAAAATTTTGACTAGCGGAGGCTAGAAGGAGAGAGATGGGTGCGAGAGCGTCAGTATTAAG
CGGGGGAGAATTAGATCGCGATGGGAAAAAATTCGGTTAAGGCCAGGGGGAAAGAAAAAATATAAATTAA
AACATATAGTATGGGCAAGCAGGGAGCTAGAACGATTCGCAGTTAATCCTGGCCTGTTAGAAACATCAGA
AGGCTGTAGACAAATACTGGGACAGCTACAACCATCCCTTCAGACAGGATCAGAAGAACTTAGATCATTA
TATAATACAGTAGCAACCCTCTATTGTGTGCATCAAAGGATAGAGATAAAAGACACCAAGGAAGCTTTAG
ACAAGATAGAGGAAGAGCAAAACAAAAGTAAGACCACCGCACAGCAAGCGGCCGCTGATCTTCAGACCTG
GAGGAGGAGATATGAGGGACAATTGGAGAAGTGAATTATATAAATATAAAGTAGTAAAAATTGAACCATT
AGGAGTAGCACCCACCAAGGCAAAGAGAAGAGTGGTGCAGAGAGAAAAAAGAGCAGTGGGAATAGGAGCT
TTGTTCCTTGGGTTCTTGGGAGCAGCAGGAAGCACTATGGGCGCAGCGTCAATGACGCTGACGGTACAGG
CCAGACAATTATTGTCTGGTATAGTGCAGCAGCAGAACAATTTGCTGAGGGCTATTGAGGCGCAACAGCA
TCTGTTGCAACTCACAGTCTGGGGCATCAAGCAGCTCCAGGCAAGAATCCTGGCTGTGGAAAGATACCTA
AAGGATCAACAGCTCCTGGGGATTTGGGGTTGCTCTGGAAAACTCATTTGCACCACTGCTGTGCCTTGGA
ATGCTAGTTGGAGTAATAAATCTCTGGAACAGATTTGGAATCACACGACCTGGATGGAGTGGGACAGAGA
AATTAACAATTACACAAGCTTAATACACTCCTTAATTGAAGAATCGCAAAACCAGCAAGAAAAGAATGAA
CAAGAATTATTGGAATTAGATAAATGGGCAAGTTTGTGGAATTGGTTTAACATAACAAATTGGCTGTGGT
ATATAAAATTATTCATAATGATAGTAGGAGGCTTGGTAGGTTTAAGAATAGTTTTTGCTGTACTTTCTAT
AGTGAATAGAGTTAGGCAGGGATATTCACCATTATCGTTTCAGACCCACCTCCCAACCCCGAGGGGACCC
GACAGGCCCGAAGGAATAGAAGAAGAAGGTGGAGAGAGAGACAGAGACAGATCCATTCGATTAGTGAACG
GATCGGCACTGCGTGCGCCAATTCTGCAGACAAATGGCAGTATTCATCCACAATTTTAAAAGAAAAGGGG
GGATTGGGGGGTACAGTGCAGGGGAAAGAATAGTAGACATAATAGCAACAGACATACAAACTAAAGAATT
ACAAAAACAAATTACAAAAATTCAAAATTTTCGGGTTTATTACAGGGACAGCAGAGATCCAGTTTGGTTA
ATTAAGGTACCGAGGGCCTATTTCCCATGATTCCTTCATATTTGCATATACGATACAAGGCTGTTAGAGA
GATAATTAGAATTAATTTGACTGTAAACACAAAGATATTAGTACAAAATACGTGACGTAGAAAGTAATAA
TTTCTTGGGTAGTTTGCAGTTTTAAAATTATGTTTTAAAATGGACTATCATATGCTTACCGTAACTTGAA
AGTATTTCGATTTCTTGGCTTTATATATCTTGTGGAAAGGACGAAACACCGTGTAATCCCAGCACTTTGG
GGTTTAAGAGCTATGCTGGAAACAGCATAGCAAGTTTAAATAAGGCTAGTCCGTTATCAACTTGAAAAAG
TGGCACCGAGTCGGTGCTTTTTTTGAATTCGCTAGCTAGGTCTTGAAAGGAGTGGGAATTGGCTCCGGTG
CCCGTCAGTGGGCAGAGCGCACATCGCCCACAGTCCCCGAGAAGTTGGGGGGAGGGGTCGGCAATTGATC
CGGTGCCTAGAGAAGGTGGCGCGGGGTAAACTGGGAAAGTGATGTCGTGTACTGGCTCCGCCTTTTTCCC
GAGGGTGGGGGAGAACCGTATATAAGTGCAGTAGTCGCCGTGAACGTTCTTTTTCGCAACGGGTTTGCCG
CCAGAACACAGGACCGGTTCTAGAGCGCTGCCACCATGGACAAGAAGTACAGCATCGGCCTGGACATCGG
CACCAACTCTGTGGGCTGGGCCGTGATCACCGACGAGTACAAGGTGCCCAGCAAGAAATTCAAGGTGCTG
GGCAACACCGACCGGCACAGCATCAAGAAGAACCTGATCGGAGCCCTGCTGTTCGACAGCGGCGAAACAG
CCGAGGCCACCCGGCTGAAGAGAACCGCCAGAAGAAGATACACCAGACGGAAGAACCGGATCTGCTATCT
GCAAGAGATCTTCAGCAACGAGATGGCCAAGGTGGACGACAGCTTCTTCCACAGACTGGAAGAGTCCTTC
CTGGTGGAAGAGGATAAGAAGCACGAGCGGCACCCCATCTTCGGCAACATCGTGGACGAGGTGGCCTACC
ACGAGAAGTACCCCACCATCTACCACCTGAGAAAGAAACTGGTGGACAGCACCGACAAGGCCGACCTGCG
GCTGATCTATCTGGCCCTGGCCCACATGATCAAGTTCCGGGGCCACTTCCTGATCGAGGGCGACCTGAAC
CCCGACAACAGCGACGTGGACAAGCTGTTCATCCAGCTGGTGCAGACCTACAACCAGCTGTTCGAGGAAA
ACCCCATCAACGCCAGCGGCGTGGACGCCAAGGCCATCCTGTCTGCCAGACTGAGCAAGAGCAGACGGCT
GGAAAATCTGATCGCCCAGCTGCCCGGCGAGAAGAAGAATGGCCTGTTCGGAAACCTGATTGCCCTGAGC
CTGGGCCTGACCCCCAACTTCAAGAGCAACTTCGACCTGGCCGAGGATGCCAAACTGCAGCTGAGCAAGG
ACACCTACGACGACGACCTGGACAACCTGCTGGCCCAGATCGGCGACCAGTACGCCGACCTGTTTCTGGC
CGCCAAGAACCTGTCCGACGCCATCCTGCTGAGCGACATCCTGAGAGTGAACACCGAGATCACCAAGGCC
CCCCTGAGCGCCTCTATGATCAAGAGATACGACGAGCACCACCAGGACCTGACCCTGCTGAAAGCTCTCG
TGCGGCAGCAGCTGCCTGAGAAGTACAAAGAGATTTTCTTCGACCAGAGCAAGAACGGCTACGCCGGCTA
CATTGACGGCGGAGCCAGCCAGGAAGAGTTCTACAAGTTCATCAAGCCCATCCTGGAAAAGATGGACGGC
ACCGAGGAACTGCTCGTGAAGCTGAACAGAGAGGACCTGCTGCGGAAGCAGCGGACCTTCGACAACGGCA
GCATCCCCCACCAGATCCACCTGGGAGAGCTGCACGCCATTCTGCGGCGGCAGGAAGATTTTTACCCATT
CCTGAAGGACAACCGGGAAAAGATCGAGAAGATCCTGACCTTCCGCATCCCCTACTACGTGGGCCCTCTG
GCCAGGGGAAACAGCAGATTCGCCTGGATGACCAGAAAGAGCGAGGAAACCATCACCCCCTGGAACTTCG
AGGAAGTGGTGGACAAGGGCGCTTCCGCCCAGAGCTTCATCGAGCGGATGACCAACTTCGATAAGAACCT
GCCCAACGAGAAGGTGCTGCCCAAGCACAGCCTGCTGTACGAGTACTTCACCGTGTATAACGAGCTGACC
AAAGTGAAATACGTGACCGAGGGAATGAGAAAGCCCGCCTTCCTGAGCGGCGAGCAGAAAAAGGCCATCG
TGGACCTGCTGTTCAAGACCAACCGGAAAGTGACCGTGAAGCAGCTGAAAGAGGACTACTTCAAGAAAAT
CGAGTGCTTCGACTCCGTGGAAATCTCCGGCGTGGAAGATCGGTTCAACGCCTCCCTGGGCACATACCAC
GATCTGCTGAAAATTATCAAGGACAAGGACTTCCTGGACAATGAGGAAAACGAGGACATTCTGGAAGATA
TCGTGCTGACCCTGACACTGTTTGAGGACAGAGAGATGATCGAGGAACGGCTGAAAACCTATGCCCACCT
GTTCGACGACAAAGTGATGAAGCAGCTGAAGCGGCGGAGATACACCGGCTGGGGCAGGCTGAGCCGGAAG
CTGATCAACGGCATCCGGGACAAGCAGTCCGGCAAGACAATCCTGGATTTCCTGAAGTCCGACGGCTTCG
CCAACAGAAACTTCATGCAGCTGATCCACGACGACAGCCTGACCTTTAAAGAGGACATCCAGAAAGCCCA
GGTGTCCGGCCAGGGCGATAGCCTGCACGAGCACATTGCCAATCTGGCCGGCAGCCCCGCCATTAAGAAG
GGCATCCTGCAGACAGTGAAGGTGGTGGACGAGCTCGTGAAAGTGATGGGCCGGCACAAGCCCGAGAACA
TCGTGATCGAAATGGCCAGAGAGAACCAGACCACCCAGAAGGGACAGAAGAACAGCCGCGAGAGAATGAA
GCGGATCGAAGAGGGCATCAAAGAGCTGGGCAGCCAGATCCTGAAAGAACACCCCGTGGAAAACACCCAG
CTGCAGAACGAGAAGCTGTACCTGTACTACCTGCAGAATGGGCGGGATATGTACGTGGACCAGGAACTGG
ACATCAACCGGCTGTCCGACTACGATGTGGACCATATCGTGCCTCAGAGCTTTCTGAAGGACGACTCCAT
CGACAACAAGGTGCTGACCAGAAGCGACAAGAACCGGGGCAAGAGCGACAACGTGCCCTCCGAAGAGGTC
GTGAAGAAGATGAAGAACTACTGGCGGCAGCTGCTGAACGCCAAGCTGATTACCCAGAGAAAGTTCGACA
ATCTGACCAAGGCCGAGAGAGGCGGCCTGAGCGAACTGGATAAGGCCGGCTTCATCAAGAGACAGCTGGT
GGAAACCCGGCAGATCACAAAGCACGTGGCACAGATCCTGGACTCCCGGATGAACACTAAGTACGACGAG
AATGACAAGCTGATCCGGGAAGTGAAAGTGATCACCCTGAAGTCCAAGCTGGTGTCCGATTTCCGGAAGG
ATTTCCAGTTTTACAAAGTGCGCGAGATCAACAACTACCACCACGCCCACGACGCCTACCTGAACGCCGT
CGTGGGAACCGCCCTGATCAAAAAGTACCCTAAGCTGGAAAGCGAGTTCGTGTACGGCGACTACAAGGTG
TACGACGTGCGGAAGATGATCGCCAAGAGCGAGCAGGAAATCGGCAAGGCTACCGCCAAGTACTTCTTCT
ACAGCAACATCATGAACTTTTTCAAGACCGAGATTACCCTGGCCAACGGCGAGATCCGGAAGCGGCCTCT
GATCGAGACAAACGGCGAAACCGGGGAGATCGTGTGGGATAAGGGCCGGGATTTTGCCACCGTGCGGAAA
GTGCTGAGCATGCCCCAAGTGAATATCGTGAAAAAGACCGAGGTGCAGACAGGCGGCTTCAGCAAAGAGT
CTATCCTGCCCAAGAGGAACAGCGATAAGCTGATCGCCAGAAAGAAGGACTGGGACCCTAAGAAGTACGG
CGGCTTCGACAGCCCCACCGTGGCCTATTCTGTGCTGGTGGTGGCCAAAGTGGAAAAGGGCAAGTCCAAG
AAACTGAAGAGTGTGAAAGAGCTGCTGGGGATCACCATCATGGAAAGAAGCAGCTTCGAGAAGAATCCCA
TCGACTTTCTGGAAGCCAAGGGCTACAAAGAAGTGAAAAAGGACCTGATCATCAAGCTGCCTAAGTACTC
CCTGTTCGAGCTGGAAAACGGCCGGAAGAGAATGCTGGCCTCTGCCGGCGAACTGCAGAAGGGAAACGAA
CTGGCCCTGCCCTCCAAATATGTGAACTTCCTGTACCTGGCCAGCCACTATGAGAAGCTGAAGGGCTCCC
CCGAGGATAATGAGCAGAAACAGCTGTTTGTGGAACAGCACAAGCACTACCTGGACGAGATCATCGAGCA
GATCAGCGAGTTCTCCAAGAGAGTGATCCTGGCCGACGCTAATCTGGACAAAGTGCTGTCCGCCTACAAC
AAGCACCGGGATAAGCCCATCAGAGAGCAGGCCGAGAATATCATCCACCTGTTTACCCTGACCAATCTGG
GAGCCCCTGCCGCCTTCAAGTACTTTGACACCACCATCGACCGGAAGAGGTACACCAGCACCAAAGAGGT
GCTGGACGCCACCCTGATCCACCAGAGCATCACCGGCCTGTACGAGACACGGATCGACCTGTCTCAGCTG
GGAGGCGACAAGCGACCTGCCGCCACAAAGAAGGCTGGACAGGCTAAGAAGAAGAAAGATTACAAAGACG
ATGACGATAAGGGATCCGGCGCAACAAACTTCTCTCTGCTGAAACAAGCCGGAGATGTCGAAGAGAATCC
TGGACCGATGGTCAGTAAGGGCGAAGAAGATAATATGGCTTCCTTGCCTGCCACACATGAACTCCACATA
TTCGGGTCTATCAACGGCGTGGACTTCGACATGGTTGGGCAAGGAACCGGAAATCCCAACGATGGATACG
AGGAGCTGAACCTGAAGTCAACGAAAGGTGATCTTCAATTCTCCCCCTGGATTCTCGTCCCTCACATTGG
CTATGGTTTCCACCAGTACCTCCCGTACCCTGACGGGATGTCTCCATTCCAAGCCGCAATGGTAGATGGG
TCAGGCTACCAAGTTCACAGAACTATGCAGTTTGAAGATGGTGCATCTCTGACAGTAAATTACAGGTATA
CCTACGAAGGTTCACACATCAAAGGAGAAGCTCAGGTGAAAGGTACGGGATTCCCAGCAGACGGCCCAGT
AATGACCAATTCCCTCACGGCTGCCGACTGGTGCAGGAGTAAAAAGACATATCCAAATGACAAGACTATT
ATCTCTACTTTCAAATGGTCTTATACGACAGGCAACGGAAAGAGGTATCGGTCAACCGCGCGCACAACAT
ATACGTTTGCTAAGCCTATGGCTGCCAATTATCTGAAAAATCAGCCCATGTATGTATTTAGAAAAACCGA
ACTGAAGCACTCCAAAACTGAATTGAACTTCAAAGAGTGGCAAAAGGCCTTCACCGATGTCATGGGCATG
GATGAATTGTATAAGTGAACGCGTTAAGTCGACAATCAACCTCTGGATTACAAAATTTGTGAAAGATTGA
CTGGTATTCTTAACTATGTTGCTCCTTTTACGCTATGTGGATACGCTGCTTTAATGCCTTTGTATCATGC
TATTGCTTCCCGTATGGCTTTCATTTTCTCCTCCTTGTATAAATCCTGGTTGCTGTCTCTTTATGAGGAG
TTGTGGCCCGTTGTCAGGCAACGTGGCGTGGTGTGCACTGTGTTTGCTGACGCAACCCCCACTGGTTGGG
GCATTGCCACCACCTGTCAGCTCCTTTCCGGGACTTTCGCTTTCCCCCTCCCTATTGCCACGGCGGAACT
CATCGCCGCCTGCCTTGCCCGCTGCTGGACAGGGGCTCGGCTGTTGGGCACTGACAATTCCGTGGTGTTG
TCGGGGAAATCATCGTCCTTTCCTTGGCTGCTCGCCTGTGTTGCCACCTGGATTCTGCGCGGGACGTCCT
TCTGCTACGTCCCTTCGGCCCTCAATCCAGCGGACCTTCCTTCCCGCGGCCTGCTGCCGGCTCTGCGGCC
TCTTCCGCGTCTTCGCCTTCGCCCTCAGACGAGTCGGATCTCCCTTTGGGCCGCCTCCCCGCGTCGACTT
TAAGACCAATGACTTACAAGGCAGCTGTAGATCTTAGCCACTTTTTAAAAGAAAAGGGGGGACTGGAAGG
GCTAATTCACTCCCAACGAAGACAAGATCTGCTTTTTGCTTGTACTGGGTCTCTCTGGTTAGACCAGATC
TGAGCCTGGGAGCTCTCTGGCTAACTAGGGAACCCACTGCTTAAGCCTCAATAAAGCTTGCCTTGAGTGC
TTCAAGTAGTGTGTGCCCGTCTGTTGTGTGACTCTGGTAACTAGAGATCCCTCAGACCCTTTTAGTCAGT
GTGGAAAATCTCTAGCAGGGCCCGTTTAAACCCGCTGATCAGCCTCGACTGTGCCTTCTAGTTGCCAGCC
ATCTGTTGTTTGCCCCTCCCCCGTGCCTTCCTTGACCCTGGAAGGTGCCACTCCCACTGTCCTTTCCTAA
TAAAATGAGGAAATTGCATCGCATTGTCTGAGTAGGTGTCATTCTATTCTGGGGGGTGGGGTGGGGCAGG
ACAGCAAGGGGGAGGATTGGGAAGACAATAGCAGGCATGCTGGGGATGCGGTGGGCTCTATGGCTTCTGA
GGCGGAAAGAACCAGCCATTAATGAAAAGAACCAGCCATTAATGAATCGGCCAACGCGCGGGGAGAGGCG
GTTTGCGTATTGGGCGCTCTTCCGCTTCCTCGCTCACTGACTCGCTGCGCTCGGTCGTTCGGCTGCGGCG
AGCGGTATCAGCTCACTCAAAGGCGGTAATACGGTTATCCACAGAATCAGGGGATAACGCAGGAAAGAAC
ATGTGAGCAAAAGGCCAGCAAAAGGCCAGGAACCGTAAAAAGGCCGCGTTGCTGGCGTTTTTCCATAGGC
TCCGCCCCCCTGACGAGCATCACAAAAATCGACGCTCAAGTCAGAGGTGGCGAAACCCGACAGGACTATA
AAGATACCAGGCGTTTCCCCCTGGAAGCTCCCTCGTGCGCTCTCCTGTTCCGACCCTGCCGCTTACCGGA
TACCTGTCCGCCTTTCTCCCTTCGGGAAGCGTGGCGCTTTCTCATAGCTCACGCTGTAGGTATCTCAGTT
CGGTGTAGGTCGTTCGCTCCAAGCTGGGCTGTGTGCACGAACCCCCCGTTCAGCCCGACCGCTGCGCCTT
ATCCGGTAACTATCGTCTTGAGTCCAACCCGGTAAGACACGACTTATCGCCACTGGCAGCAGCCACTGGT
AACAGGATTAGCAGAGCGAGGTATGTAGGCGGTGCTACAGAGTTCTTGAAGTGGTGGCCTAACTACGGCT
ACACTAGAAGAACAGTATTTGGTATCTGCGCTCTGCTGAAGCCAGTTACCTTCGGAAAAAGAGTTGGTAG
CTCTTGATCCGGCAAACAAACCACCGCTGGTAGCGGTGGTTTTTTTGTTTGCAAGCAGCAGATTACGCGC
AGAAAAAAAGGATCTCAAGAAGATCCTTTGATCTTTTCTACGGGGTCTGACGCTCAGTGGAACGAAAACT
CACGTTAAGGGATTTTGGTCATGAGATTATCAAAAAGGATCTTCACCTAGATCCTTTTAAATTAAAAATG
AAGTTTTAAATCAATCTAAAGTATATATGAGTAAACTTGGTCTGACAGTTACCAATGCTTAATCAGTGAG
GCACCTATCTCAGCGATCTGTCTATTTCGTTCATCCATAGTTGCCTGACTCCCCGTCGTGTAGATAACTA
CGATACGGGAGGGCTTACCATCTGGCCCCAGTGCTGCAATGATACCGCGAGACCCACGCTCACCGGCTCC
AGATTTATCAGCAATAAACCAGCCAGCCGGAAGGGCCGAGCGCAGAAGTGGTCCTGCAACTTTATCCGCC
TCCATCCAGTCTATTAATTGTTGCCGGGAAGCTAGAGTAAGTAGTTCGCCAGTTAATAGTTTGCGCAACG
TTGTTGCCATTGCTACAGGCATCGTGGTGTCACGCTCGTCGTTTGGTATGGCTTCATTCAGCTCCGGTTC
CCAACGATCAAGGCGAGTTACATGATCCCCCATGTTGTGCAAAAAAGCGGTTAGCTCCTTCGGTCCTCCG
ATCGTTGTCAGAAGTAAGTTGGCCGCAGTGTTATCACTCATGGTTATGGCAGCACTGCATAATTCTCTTA
CTGTCATGCCATCCGTAAGATGCTTTTCTGTGACTGGTGAGTACTCAACCAAGTCATTCTGAGAATAGTG
TATGCGGCGACCGAGTTGCTCTTGCCCGGCGTCAATACGGGATAATACCGCGCCACATAGCAGAACTTTA
AAAGTGCTCATCATTGGAAAACGTTCTTCGGGGCGAAAACTCTCAAGGATCTTACCGCTGTTGAGATCCA
GTTCGATGTAACCCACTCGTGCACCCAACTGATCTTCAGCATCTTTTACTTTCACCAGCGTTTCTGGGTG
AGCAAAAACAGGAAGGCAAAATGCCGCAAAAAAGGGAATAAGGGCGACACGGAAATGTTGAATACTCATA
CTCTTCCTTTTTCAATATTATTGAAGCATTTATCAGGGTTATTGTCTCATGAGCGGATACATATTTGAAT
GTATTTAGAAAAATAAACAAATAGGGGTTCCGCGCACATTTCCCCGAAAAGTGCCACCTGAC
Features (pLannotate 1.2.2; 24 found; start..end, strand, type, name):
     31..83      -  misc_feature   bom (fragment): basis of mobility region from pBR322
    232..611     +  enhancer       CMV enhancer: human cytomegalovirus immediate early enhancer
    612..811     +  promoter       CMV promoter: human cytomegalovirus (CMV) immediate early promoter
    829..1009    +  LTR            5' LTR (truncated): truncated 5' long terminal repeat (LTR) from HIV-1
   1056..1181    +  misc_feature   HIV-1 Ψ: packaging signal of human immunodeficiency virus type 1
   1165..1528    +  CDS            HIV-1 gag (fragment): gag protein from human immunodeficiency virus 1; gag
   1674..1907    +  misc_feature   RRE: The Rev response element (RRE) of HIV-1 allows for Rev-dependent mRNA export from the nucleus to the cytoplasm.
   2284..2384    +  CDS            Rev (fragment): human immunodeficiency virus 1 (HIV-1) Rev protein; rev; enhances nuclear export of unspliced and incompletely spliced viral mRNAs
   2434..2551    +  misc_feature   cPPT/CTS: central polypurine tract and central termination sequence of HIV-1
   2602..2842    +  promoter       U6 promoter: RNA polymerase III promoter for human U6 snRNA
   2890..2957    +  misc_RNA       tracrRNA (fragment): trans-activating CRISPR RNA for the Streptococcus pyogenes CRISPR/Cas9 system
   2976..2994    +  CDS            small t antigen (fragment): SV40 (simian virus 40) small t antigen
   3020..3231    +  promoter       EF-1α core promoter: core promoter for human elongation factor EF-1α
   3256..7359    +  CDS            Cas9: Cas9 (Csn1) endonuclease from the Streptococcus pyogenes Type II CRISPR/Cas system generates RNA-guided double strand breaks in DNA
   7498..8205    +  CDS            mNeonGreen: mNeonGreen is a basic (constitutively fluorescent) green/yellow fluorescent protein published in 2013, derived from Branchiostoma lanceolatum. It is reported to be a very rapidly-maturing monomer with moderate acid sensitivity.
   8224..8812    +  misc_feature   WPRE: woodchuck hepatitis virus posttranscriptional regulatory element
   8863..8882    +  misc_feature   cPPT/CTS (fragment): central polypurine tract and central termination sequence of HIV-1
   8884..9117    +  LTR            3' LTR (ΔU3): self-inactivating 3' long terminal repeat (LTR) from HIV-1
   9149..9373    +  polyA_signal   bGH poly(A) signal: bovine growth hormone polyadenylation signal
   9377..9396    +  promoter       SV40 promoter (fragment): SV40 enhancer and early promoter
   9417..9467    -  CDS            lacI (fragment): lac repressor; lacI; The lac repressor binds to the lac operator to inhibit transcription in E. coli. This inhibition can be relieved by adding lactose or isopropyl-β-D-thiogalactopyranoside (IPTG).
   9650..10238   -  rep_origin     ori: high-copy-number ColE1/pMB1/pBR322/pUC origin of replication
  10409..11269   -  CDS            AmpR: β-lactamase; bla; confers resistance to ampicillin, carbenicillin, and related antibiotics
  11270..11374   -  promoter       AmpR promoter: bla
