[The description below was written by a language model from this plasmid's Addgene catalogue record and pLannotate feature annotations shown in this document.]
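Description:
pCF827-sgCIDE-1_U6-sgRNA-EFS-Cas9-P2A-mNeonGreen is an all-in-one lentiviral CRISPR vector of about 11.4 kb, built on the pCF821 backbone, that delivers both Streptococcus pyogenes Cas9 and a single guide RNA (sgCIDE-1) to mammalian cells. In bacteria it is maintained through a high-copy ColE1/pUC-type origin and selected with ampicillin via the β-lactamase gene. The viral portion has a third-generation, self-inactivating layout. A CMV enhancer/promoter replaces the U3 region upstream of a truncated HIV-1 5' LTR to drive genomic RNA production in packaging cells. It is followed by the Ψ packaging signal with a gag fragment, the Rev response element for Rev-dependent nuclear export, and a cPPT/CTS. The cassette ends in a ΔU3 3' LTR, which disables LTR promoter activity after integration, with a bGH polyadenylation signal beyond it.

Between the LTRs sit two expression units. A human U6 RNA polymerase III promoter transcribes the sgRNA, made up of the sgCIDE-1 spacer joined to a tracrRNA-derived scaffold. Downstream, the EF-1α core (EFS) promoter drives Cas9. According to the construct name, Cas9 is linked through a P2A self-cleaving peptide to mNeonGreen, although the P2A itself is not annotated in the feature table. Cas9 and the green fluorescent reporter are therefore produced from one transcript as separate proteins, so transduced cells can be identified or sorted by fluorescence. A WPRE after the reporter enhances transcript stability and expression. The short small t antigen, lacI and SV40 promoter hits are fragmentary matches rather than functional elements. The associated publication concerns CRISPR-mediated glioma oncolysis through targeting of the non-coding genome, but the record does not state the specific genomic target of sgCIDE-1.
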