Addgene plasmid #211696: pCF827-sgCIDE-1_U6-sgRNA-EFS-Cas9-P2A-mNeonGreen
Purpose: U6-sgRNA-EFS-Cas9-P2A-mNeonGreen
Depositing lab: Christof Fellmann. Depositing organization: J. David Gladstone Institutes. Publication: Targeting the non-coding genome and temozolomide signature enables CRISPR-mediated glioma oncolysis. Tan IL, Perez AR, Lew RJ, Sun X, Baldwin A, Zhu YK, Shah MM, Berger MS, Doudna JA, Fellmann C. Cell Rep. 2023 Nov 28;42(11):113339. doi: 10.1016/j.celrep.2023.113339. Epub 2023 Nov 2. PubMed 37917583.
Backbone
  Vector backbone: pCF821
  Vector type: Mammalian Expression, Lentiviral, CRISPR
Growth in bacteria
  Bacterial resistance: Ampicillin, 100 μg/mL
  Growth temperature: 37°C
  Growth strain: NEB Stable
  Copy number: Unknown
Gene/Insert
  Gene/Insert name: SpyCas9 and sgCIDE-1 guide RNA vector
  gRNA/shRNA sequence: TGTAATCCCAGCACTTTGGG
Terms and licenses: Academic/Nonprofit Terms; Industry Terms: Not Available to Industry
How to cite: pCF827-sgCIDE-1_U6-sgRNA-EFS-Cas9-P2A-mNeonGreen was a gift from Christof Fellmann (Addgene plasmid # 211696 ; http://n2t.net/addgene:211696 ; RRID:Addgene_211696)
